Addgene plasmid #63436: pFusX4-27
Purpose: Encodes RVD positions 10-12 in TALEN assembly
Depositing lab: Stephen Ekker. Depositing organization: Mayo Foundation for Medical Education and Research. Publication: FusX: A rapid one-step TALE assembly system for genome science. Ma AC, McNulty MS, Tanya PL, Jarryd CM, Martinez-Galvez G, Argue DP, Lee HB, Urban MD, Bullard CE, Blackburn PR, Man TK, Clark KJ, Ekker SC. Hum Gene Ther. 2016 Jun;27(6):451-63. doi: 10.1089/hum.2015.172 PubMed 26854857.
Backbone
  Vector backbone: FusX4
  Backbone size w/o insert (bp): 3008
  Vector type: TALEN
Growth in bacteria
  Bacterial resistance: Spectinomycin, 50 μg/mL
  Growth temperature: 37°C
  Growth strain: DH5alpha
  Copy number: High Copy
Gene/Insert
  Gene/Insert name: HD NN NN (alt name: X4_CGG)
  Species: Synthetic
  Mutation: none
  Cloning method: Restriction Enzyme; 5′ cloning site BsaI (destroyed during cloning); 3′ cloning site BsaI (destroyed during cloning)
  Sequencing primers: 5′ pCR8_F1; 3′ pCR8_R1
Terms and licenses: Academic/Nonprofit Terms; Industry Terms: Not Available to Industry
How to cite: pFusX4-27 was a gift from Stephen Ekker (Addgene plasmid # 63436 ; http://n2t.net/addgene:63436 ; RRID:Addgene_63436)
