[The description below was written by a language model from this plasmid's Addgene catalogue record.]
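Description:
pFusX4-27 is a bacterial library plasmid from the FusX system, a one-step Golden Gate-style method for assembling TALE repeat arrays used to build TALENs and related DNA-targeting proteins. It is built on the FusX4 backbone (about 3 kb without insert), is maintained at high copy in standard E. coli cloning strains, and is selected with spectinomycin. The sequencing primers listed are pCR8-type primers, which suggests a pCR8-derived backbone, although the record does not describe the origin of replication or other backbone features, and no feature table is provided.

The insert is a synthetic, pre-assembled trimer of TALE repeats carrying the repeat-variable diresidues HD, NN and NN. Under the standard TALE code, HD recognises cytosine and NN recognises guanine, so this module specifies the triplet CGG, as reflected in its alternative name X4_CGG. The trimer was cloned through BsaI sites that were destroyed in the process. Within the FusX scheme, the X4 library position supplies RVD positions 10 to 12 of the final array, so this plasmid is one member of a set of triplet modules covering the possible base combinations at that position.

In use, a researcher designing a TALE against a chosen target sequence picks this plasmid when positions 10 to 12 of the target read CGG, and combines it with the corresponding trimer plasmids for the other positions and a receiver vector in a single assembly reaction to produce a full-length TALE array. It carries no expression elements noted in the record and serves as an assembly component, not a construct for direct delivery to cells.
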