>Addgene plasmid #63436 | pFusX4-27 | depositor partial sequence | sequence record 105390 | pFusX4_CGG
AGTCTTAAGCGTCTCCCCTGACCCCGGACCAAGTGGTGGCTATCGCCAGCCACGATGGCGGCAAGCAAGC
GCTCGAAACGGTGCAGCGGCTGTTGCCGGTGCTGTGCCAGGACCATGGCCTGACCCCGGACCAAGTGGTG
GCTATCGCCAGCAACAATGGCGGCAAGCAAGCGCTCGAAACGGTGCAGCGGCTGTTGCCGGTGCTGTGCC
AGGACCATGGCCTGACCCCGGACCAAGTGGTGGCTATCGCCAGCAACAATGGCGGCAAGCAAGCGCTCGA
AACGGTGCAGCGGCTGTTGCCGGTGCTGTGCCAGGACCATGGCCGAGACGTC
