>Addgene plasmid #63436 | pFusX4-27 | depositor partial sequence | sequence record 105391 | FusX4
CGTCTCCCCTGACCCCGGACCAAGTGGTGGCTATCGAGACCGGCGCCGCTACGGGCGCGTCCCATTCGCC
ATTCAGGCTGCGCAACTGTTGGGAAGGGCGATCGGTGCGGGCTCTTCGCTATTACGCCAGCTGGCGAAAG
GGGGATGTGCTGCAAGGCGATTAAGTTGGGAACGCCAGGGTTTTCCCAGTCACGACGTTGTAAAACGACG
GCCAGTGAGCGCGCGTAATCGACTCACTATAGGGCGAATTGGGTACCGGGCCCCCCCTCGAGGTCCTCCA
GCTTTTGTTCCCTTTAGTGAGGGTTAATTGCGCGCTTGGCGTAATCATGGTCATAGCTGTTTCCTGTGTG
AAATTGTTATCCGCTCACAATTCCACACAACATACGAGCCGGAAGCATAAAGTGTAAAGCCTGGGGTGCC
TAATGAGTGAGCTAACTCACATTAATTGCGTTGCGCTCACTGCCCGCTTTCCACCGGTGGTCTCTGGCGG
CAAGCAAGCGCTCGAAACGGTGCAGCGGCTGTTGCCGGTGCTGTGCCAGGACCATGGCCGAGACGTCTAG
ACCAGCCAGGACAGAAATGCCTCGACTTCGCTGCTACCCAAGGTTGCCGGGTGACGCACACCGTGGAAAC
GGATGAAGGCACGAACCCAGTGGACATAAGCCTGTTCGGTTCGTAAGCTGTAATGCAAGTAGCGTATGCG
CTCACGCAACTGGTCCAGAACCTTGACCGAACGCAGCGGTGGTAACGGCGCAGTGGCGGTTTTCATGGCT
TGTTATGACTGTTTTTTTGGGGTACAGTCTATGCCTCGGGCATCCAAGCAGCAAGCGCGTTACGCCGTGG
GTCGATGTTTGATGTTATGGAGCAGCAACGATGTTACGCAGCAGGGCAGTCGCCCTAAAACAAAGTTAAA
CATTATGAGGGAAGCGGTGATCGCCGAAGTATCGACTCAACTATCAGAGGTAGTTGGCGTCATCGAGCGC
CATCTCGAACCGACGTTGCTGGCCGTACATTTGTACGGCTCCGCAGTGGATGGCGGCCTGAAGCCACACA
GTGATATTGATTTGCTGGTTACGGTGACCGTAAGGCTTGATGAAACAACGCGGCGAGCTTTGATCAACGA
CCTTTTGGAAACTTCGGCTTCCCCTGGAGAGAGCGAGATTCTCCGCGCTGTAGAAGTCACCATTGTTGTG
CACGACGACATCATTCCGTGGCGTTATCCAGCTAAGCGCGAACTGCAATTTGGAGAATGGCAGCGCAATG
ACATTCTTGCAGGTATCTTCGAGCCAGCCACGATCGACATTGATCTGGCTATCTTGCTGACAAAAGCAAG
AGAACATAGCGTTGCCTTGGTAGGTCCAGCGGCGGAGGAACTCTTTGATCCGGTTCCTGAACAGGATCTA
TTTGAGGCGCTAAATGAAACCTTAACGCTATGGAACTCGCCGCCCGACTGGGCTGGCGATGAGCGAAATG
TAGTGCTTACGTTGTCCCGCATTTGGTACAGCGCAGTAACCGGCAAAATCGCGCCGAAGGATGTCGCTGC
CGACTGGGCAATGGAGCGCCTGCCGGCCCAGTATCAGCCCGTCATACTTGAAGCTAGACAGGCTTATCTT
GGACAAGAAGAAGATCGCTTGGCCTCGCGCGCAGATCAGTTGGAAGAATTTGTCCACTACGTGAAAGGCG
AGATCACCAAGGTAGTCGGCAAATAACCCTCGAGCCACCCATGACCAAAATCCCTTAACGTGAGTTACGC
GTCGTTCCACTGAGCGTCAGACCCCGTAGAAAAGATCAAAGGATCTTCTTGAGATCCTTTTTTTCTGCGC
GTAATCTGCTGCTTGCAAACAAAAAAACCACCGCTACCAGCGGTGGTTTGTTTGCCGGATCAAGAGCTAC
CAACTCTTTTTCCGAAGGTAACTGGCTTCAGCAGAGCGCAGATACCAAATACTGTCCTTCTAGTGTAGCC
GTAGTTAGGCCACCACTTCAAGAACTCTGTAGCACCGCCTACATACCTCGCTCTGCTAATCCTGTTACCA
GTGGCTGCTGCCAGTGGCGATAAGTCGTGTCTTACCGGGTTGGACTCAAGACGATAGTTACCGGATAAGG
CGCAGCGGTCGGGCTGAACGGGGGGTTCGTGCACACAGCCCAGCTTGGAGCGAACGACCTACACCGAACT
GAGATACCTACAGCGTGAGCATTGAGAAAGCGCCACGCTTCCCGAAGGGAGAAAGGCGGACAGGTATCCG
GTAAGCGGCAGGGTCGGAACAGGAGAGCGCACGAGGGAGCTTCCAGGGGGAAACGCCTGGTATCTTTATA
GTCCTGTCGGGTTTCGCCACCTCTGACTTGAGCGTCGATTTTTGTGATGCTCGTCAGGGGGGCGGAGCCT
ATGGAAAAACGCCAGCAACGCGGCCTTTTTACGGTTCCTGGCCTTTTGCTGGCCTTTTGCTCACATGTTC
TTTCCTGCGTTATCCCCTGATTCTGTGGATAACCGTATTACCGCCTTTGAGTGAGCTGATACCGCTCGCC
GCAGCCGAACGACCGAGCGCAGCGAGTCAGTGAGCGAGGAAGCGGAAGAGCGCCCAATACGCAAACCGCC
TCTCCCCGCGCGTTGGCCGATTCATTAATGCAGCTGGCACGACAGGTTTCCCGACTGGAAAGCGGGCAGT
GAGCGCAACGCAATTAATACGCGTACCGCTAGCCAGGAAGAGTTTGTAGAAACGCAAAAAGGCCATCCGT
CAGGATGGCCTTCTGCTTAGTTTGATGCCTGGCAGTTTATGGCGGGCGTCCTGCCCGCCACCCTCCGGGC
CGTTGCTTCACAACGTTCAAATCCGCTCCCGGCGGATTTGTCCTACTCAGGAGAGCGTTCACCGACAAAC
AACAGATAAAACGAAAGGCCCAGTCTTCCGACTGAGCCTTTCGTTTTATTTGATGCCTGGCAGTTCCCTA
CTCTCGCGTTAACGCTAGCATGGATGTTTTCCCAGTCACGACGTTGTAAAACGACGGCCAGTCTTAAG
