>Addgene plasmid #63436 | pFusX4-27 | addgene partial sequence | sequence record 116040 | pCR8_R1 5'-cgaaccgaacaggcttatgt-3'
GGTGTGCGTCACCCGGCAACCTTGGGTAGCAGCGAAGTCGAGGCATTTCTGTCCTGGCTGGTCTAGACGT
CTCGGCCATGGTCCTGGCACAGCACCGGCAACAGCCGCTGCACCGTTTCGAGCGCTTGCTTGCCGCCATT
GTTGCTGGCGATAGCCACCACTTGGTCCGGGGTCAGGCCATGGTCCTGGCACAGCACCGGCAACAGCCGC
TGCACCGTTTCGAGCGCTTGCTTGCCGCCATTGTTGCTGGCGATAGCCACCACTTGGTCCGGGGTCAGGC
CATGGTCCTGGCACAGCACCGGCAACAGCCGCTGCACCGTTTCGAGCGCTTGCTTGCCGCCATCGTGGCT
GGCGATAGCCACCACTTGGTCCGGGGTCAGGGGAGACGCTTAAGACTGGCCGTCGTTTTACAACGTCGTG
ACTGGGAAAACATCCATGCTAGCGTTAACGCGAGAGTAGGGAACTGCCAGGCATCAAATAAAACGAAAGG
CTCAGTCGGAAGACTGGGCCTTTCGTTTTATCTGTTGTTTGTCGGTGAACGCTCTCCTGAGTAGGACAAA
TCCGCCGGGAGCGGATTTGAACGTTGTGAAGCAACGGCCCGGAGGGTGGCGGGCAGGACGCCCGCCATAA
ACTGCCAGGCATCAAACTAAGCAGAAGGCCATCCTGACGGATGGCCTTTTTGCGTTTCTACAAACTCTTC
CTGGCTA
